Addgene plasmid #163841: pTS_A0A0C9VSL7
Purpose: iPTG inducible expression of terpene synthase producing (+)1-10(4)-cadinadiene
Depositing lab: Jerome Fox. Depositing organization: University of Colorado, Boulder.
Backbone
  Vector backbone: pTrc
  Backbone size w/o insert (bp): 4158
  Vector type: Bacterial Expression
Growth in bacteria
  Bacterial resistance: Ampicillin, 100 μg/mL
  Growth temperature: 37°C
  Growth strain: DH5alpha
  Copy number: High Copy
Gene/Insert
  Gene/Insert name: M422DRAFT_255906
  Species: H. sapiens (human); S. stellatus
  Insert size (bp): 1053
  Promoter: Trc
  Cloning method: Unknown
  Sequencing primers: 5′ N/A; 3′ N/A
Resource information
  A portion of this plasmid was derived from a plasmid made by: Twist Biosciences
Terms and licenses: Academic/Nonprofit Terms; Industry Terms: Not Available to Industry
How to cite: pTS_A0A0C9VSL7 was a gift from Jerome Fox (Addgene plasmid # 163841 ; http://n2t.net/addgene:163841 ; RRID:Addgene_163841)
