[The description below was written by a language model from this plasmid's Addgene catalogue record and pLannotate feature annotations shown in this document.]
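Description:
pTS_A0A0C9VSL7 is a bacterial expression plasmid built on a pTrc backbone for IPTG-inducible production of a terpene synthase in E. coli. It is propagated through a high-copy ColE1/pMB1-type origin; the pBR322 bom region and only a short remnant of rop are also annotated, which fits the recorded high copy number. Selection is by ampicillin, through a β-lactamase gene driven by its own bla promoter. The sequenced plasmid is about 5.2 kb, consistent with a backbone of roughly 4.2 kb plus an insert of about 1.05 kb.

The payload is the gene M422DRAFT_255906, whose product is described as a terpene synthase that makes (+)-1-10(4)-cadinadiene, a cadinane-type sesquiterpene. The plasmid name appears to carry a protein database-style accession. The species field lists both human and S. stellatus. The locus-style gene name points to the latter as the source, but the record does not resolve this discrepancy. A portion of the plasmid came from a commercial gene synthesis provider, so the coding sequence was probably synthesized. The automated feature table does not annotate the insert itself. It leaves an unannotated stretch between the lac operator and an MCS fragment, and this is where the coding region would sit.

Expression comes from the strong hybrid trc promoter followed by a lac operator. A plasmid-borne lacI gene under the lacIq promoter supplies abundant repressor, keeping transcription low until IPTG is added. The rrnB T1 and T2 terminators, with the adjacent 5S rRNA segment, end transcription downstream of the cloning site. No affinity tag is recorded. The plasmid is suited to heterologous terpene synthase expression, for example for microbial terpenoid production or enzyme characterization.
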