Features (pLannotate 1.2.2; 15 found; start..end, strand, type, name):
     41..156     +  ncRNA          5S rRNA: Accession: RF00001 - 5S ribosomal RNA
    160..246     +  terminator     rrnB T1 terminator: Escherichia coli rrnB; transcription terminator T1 from the E. coli rrnB gene
    338..365     +  terminator     rrnB T2 terminator: transcription terminator T2 from the E. coli rrnB gene
    384..475     +  promoter       AmpR promoter: bla
    476..1336    +  CDS            AmpR: β-lactamase; bla; confers resistance to ampicillin, carbenicillin, and related antibiotics
   1507..2095    +  rep_origin     ori: high-copy-number ColE1/pMB1/pBR322/pUC origin of replication
   2281..2421    -  misc_feature   bom: basis of mobility region from pBR322
   2523..2563    -  CDS            rop (fragment): Rop protein, which maintains plasmids at low copy number; rop
   2607..2684    +  promoter       lacIq promoter: lacI (mutant); In the lacIq allele, a single base change in the promoter boosts expression of the lacI gene about 10-fold.
   2685..3767    +  CDS            lacI: lac repressor; lacI; The lac repressor binds to the lac operator to inhibit transcription in E. coli. This inhibition can be relieved by adding lactose or isopropyl-β-D-thiogalactopyranoside (IPTG).
   3809..3826    +  promoter       tet promoter (fragment): E. coli promoter for tetracycline efflux protein gene
   3822..3923    -  CDS            yciV (fragment): RNAAM_ECOLI - Also known as trpH From Escherichia coli (strain K12).
   3999..4028    +  promoter       trc promoter: strong E. coli promoter; hybrid between the trp and lac UV5 promoters
   4036..4052    +  protein_bind   lac operator: The lac repressor binds to the lac operator to inhibit transcription in E. coli. This inhibition can be relieved by adding lactose or isopropyl-β-D-thiogalactopyranoside (IPTG). lac repressor encoded by lacI
   5127..5167    +  misc_feature   MCS (fragment): pUC18/19 multiple cloning site
>Addgene plasmid #163841 | pTS_A0A0C9VSL7 | addgene full sequence | sequence record 335622 | Addgene NGS Result
TTAAATCAGAACGCAGAAGCGGTCTGATAAAACAGAATTTGCCTGGCGGCAGTAGCGCGGTGGTCCCACC
TGACCCCATGCCGAACTCAGAAGTGAAACGCCGTAGCGCCGATGGTAGTGTGGGGTCTCCCCATGCGAGA
GTAGGGAACTGCCAGGCATCAAATAAAACGAAAGGCTCAGTCGAAAGACTGGGCCTTTCGTTTTATCTGT
TGTTTGTCGGTGAACGCTCTCCTGAGTAGGACAAATCCGCCGGGAGCGGATTTGAACGTTGCGAAGCAAC
GGCCCGGAGGGTGGCGGGCAGGACGCCCGCCATAAACTGCCAGGCATCAAATTAAGCAGAAGGCCATCCT
GACGGATGGCCTTTTTGCGTTTCTACAAACTCTTTTGTTTATTTTTCTAAATACATTCAAATATGTATCC
GCTCATGAGACAATAACCCTGATAAATGCTTCAATAATATTGAAAAAGGAAGAGTATGAGTATTCAACAT
TTCCGTGTCGCCCTTATTCCCTTTTTTGCGGCATTTTGCCTTCCTGTTTTTGCTCACCCAGAAACGCTGG
TGAAAGTAAAAGATGCTGAAGATCAGTTGGGTGCACGAGTGGGTTACATCGAACTGGATCTCAACAGCGG
TAAGATCCTTGAGAGTTTTCGCCCCGAAGAACGTTTTCCAATGATGAGCACTTTTAAAGTTCTGCTATGT
GGCGCGGTATTATCCCGTGTTGACGCCGGGCAAGAGCAACTCGGTCGCCGCATACACTATTCTCAGAATG
ACTTGGTTGAGTACTCACCAGTCACAGAAAAGCATCTTACGGATGGCATGACAGTAAGAGAATTATGCAG
TGCTGCCATAACCATGAGTGATAACACTGCGGCCAACTTACTTCTGACAACGATCGGAGGACCGAAGGAG
CTAACCGCTTTTTTGCACAACATGGGGGATCATGTAACTCGCCTTGATCGTTGGGAACCGGAGCTGAATG
AAGCCATACCAAACGACGAGCGTGACACCACGATGCCTGTAGCAATGGCAACAACGTTGCGCAAACTATT
AACTGGCGAACTACTTACTCTAGCTTCCCGGCAACAATTAATAGACTGGATGGAGGCGGATAAAGTTGCA
GGACCACTTCTGCGCTCGGCCCTTCCGGCTGGCTGGTTTATTGCTGATAAATCTGGAGCCGGTGAGCGTG
GGTCTCGCGGTATCATTGCAGCACTGGGGCCAGATGGTAAGCCCTCCCGTATCGTAGTTATCTACACGAC
GGGGAGTCAGGCAACTATGGATGAACGAAATAGACAGATCGCTGAGATAGGTGCCTCACTGATTAAGCAT
TGGTAACTGTCAGACCAAGTTTACTCATATATACTTTAGATTGATTTAAAACTTCATTTTTAATTTAAAA
GGATCTAGGTGAAGATCCTTTTTGATAATCTCATGACCAAAATCCCTTAACGTGAGTTTTCGTTCCACTG
AGCGTCAGACCCCGTAGAAAAGATCAAAGGATCTTCTTGAGATCCTTTTTTTCTGCGCGTAATCTGCTGC
TTGCAAACAAAAAAACCACCGCTACCAGCGGTGGTTTGTTTGCCGGATCAAGAGCTACCAACTCTTTTTC
CGAAGGTAACTGGCTTCAGCAGAGCGCAGATACCAAATACTGTCCTTCTAGTGTAGCCGTAGTTAGGCCA
CCACTTCAAGAACTCTGTAGCACCGCCTACATACCTCGCTCTGCTAATCCTGTTACCAGTGGCTGCTGCC
AGTGGCGATAAGTCGTGTCTTACCGGGTTGGACTCAAGACGATAGTTACCGGATAAGGCGCAGCGGTCGG
GCTGAACGGGGGGTTCGTGCACACAGCCCAGCTTGGAGCGAACGACCTACACCGAACTGAGATACCTACA
GCGTGAGCTATGAGAAAGCGCCACGCTTCCCGAAGGGAGAAAGGCGGACAGGTATCCGGTAAGCGGCAGG
GTCGGAACAGGAGAGCGCACGAGGGAGCTTCCAGGGGGAAACGCCTGGTATCTTTATAGTCCTGTCGGGT
TTCGCCACCTCTGACTTGAGCGTCGATTTTTGTGATGCTCGTCAGGGGGGCGGAGCCTATGGAAAAACGC
CAGCAACGCGGCCTTTTTACGGTTCCTGGCCTTTTGCTGGCCTTTTGCTCACATGTTCTTTCCTGCGTTA
TCCCCTGATTCTGTGGATAACCGTATTACCGCCTTTGAGTGAGCTGATACCGCTCGCCGCAGCCGAACGA
CCGAGCGCAGCGAGTCAGTGAGCGAGGAAGCGGAAGAGCGCCTGATGCGGTATTTTCTCCTTACGCATCT
GTGCGGTATTTCACACCGCATATGGTGCACTCTCAGTACAATCTGCTCTGATGCCGCATAGTTAAGCCAG
TATACACTCCGCTATCGCTACGTGACTGGGTCATGGCTGCGCCCCGACACCCGCCAACACCCGCTGACGC
GCCCTGACGGGCTTGTCTGCTCCCGGCATCCGCTTACAGACAAGCTGTGACCGTCTCCGGGAGCTGCATG
TGTCAGAGGTTTTCACCGTCATCACCGAAACGCGCGAGGCAGCAGATCAATTCGCGCGCGAAGGCGAAGC
GGCATGCATTTACGTTGACACCATCGAATGGTGCAAAACCTTTCGCGGTATGGCATGATAGCGCCCGGAA
GAGAGTCAATTCAGGGTGGTGAATGTGAAACCAGTAACGTTATACGATGTCGCAGAGTATGCCGGTGTCT
CTTATCAGACCGTTTCCCGCGTGGTGAACCAGGCCAGCCACGTTTCTGCGAAAACGCGGGAAAAAGTGGA
AGCGGCGATGGCGGAGCTGAATTACATTCCCAACCGCGTGGCACAACAACTGGCGGGCAAACAGTCGTTG
CTGATTGGCGTTGCCACCTCCAGTCTGGCCCTGCACGCGCCGTCGCAAATTGTCGCGGCGATTAAATCTC
GCGCCGATCAACTGGGTGCCAGCGTGGTGGTGTCGATGGTAGAACGAAGCGGCGTCGAAGCCTGTAAAGC
GGCGGTGCACAATCTTCTCGCGCAACGCGTCAGTGGGCTGATCATTAACTATCCGCTGGATGACCAGGAT
GCCATTGCTGTGGAAGCTGCCTGCACTAATGTTCCGGCGTTATTTCTTGATGTCTCTGACCAGACACCCA
TCAACAGTATTATTTTCTCCCATGAAGACGGTACGCGACTGGGCGTGGAGCATCTGGTCGCATTGGGTCA
CCAGCAAATCGCGCTGTTAGCGGGCCCATTAAGTTCTGTCTCGGCGCGTCTGCGTCTGGCTGGCTGGCAT
AAATATCTCACTCGCAATCAAATTCAGCCGATAGCGGAACGGGAAGGCGACTGGAGTGCCATGTCCGGTT
TTCAACAAACCATGCAAATGCTGAATGAGGGCATCGTTCCCACTGCGATGCTGGTTGCCAACGATCAGAT
GGCGCTGGGCGCAATGCGCGCCATTACCGAGTCCGGGCTGCGCGTTGGTGCGGATATCTCGGTAGTGGGA
TACGACGATACCGAAGACAGCTCATGTTATATCCCGCCGTTAACCACCATCAAACAGGATTTTCGCCTGC
TGGGGCAAACCAGCGTGGACCGCTTGCTGCAACTCTCTCAGGGCCAGGCGGTGAAGGGCAATCAGCTGTT
GCCCGTCTCACTGGTGAAAAGAAAAACCACCCTGGCGCCCAATACGCAAACCGCCTCTCCCCGCGCGTTG
GCCGATTCATTAATGCAGCTGGCACGACAGGTTTCCCGACTGGAAAGCGGGCAGTGAGCGCAACGCAATT
AATGTAAGTTAGCGCGAATTGATCTGGTTTGACAGCTTATCATCGACTGCACGGTGCACCAATGCTTCTG
GCGTCAGGCAGCCATCGGAAGCTGTGGTATGGCTGTGCAGGTCGTAAATCACTGCATAATTCGTGTCGCT
CAAGGCGCACTCCCGTTCTGGATAATGTTTTTTGCGCCGACATCATAACGGTTCTGGCAAATATTCTGAA
ATGAGCTGTTGACAATTAATCATCCGGCTCGTATAATGTGTGGAATTGTGAGCGGATAACAATTTCACAC
AGGAAACAGACCATGTCGACTCCATCCGGATTTTTCATTCCGGATCTGTGGGCTCACTGTCCGTACCCGG
CTATTTACCATCCGAACGGTGATGCGGTGGTTAGCGAATCGGATGAATGGATCCTGAGCCGCTGCACAGG
CATTAGCCCGAGCCTGCGCCGTGAACTTCCTCATCTGATGTCGGGCCAACTGGCGGCCTTTTGTTACAAT
TCATGCTCCGATGAACGCCTGCGTTTAGTGTGTGACTTTATGATCACCCTTTTCTTGATGGACGATCTTT
CCGACGAATTTAAAACCAAAGAGACAGAAGTTCTGATGGATATTGTGATGAATGCGATGGAGGAACCAAA
CTTCTATCGTCCGGGGATTACGAATGGAGAAAAACACCCGGAAGTGGAGCCGGATGCCAGCAAACTGTCG
CGCGACTACTGGGCTCGTATGCGTGCGGGTGCGGGGCCTGAAGTCCAGCGTCGTATCATTAGCGGGGTAA
AAGAGTACCTGATTGCAGTCCGCCAACAGGCCGATGATCGCCGCACTGGCAACATTCCAGAGCTGGAAAA
ATATATCGAACATCGTCGTATGAGTTCTGGCTGCCGCCCTCTGTTTCATATCATCGAATATTCACTGGAT
TTTCAGCTGCCGGAAGAAGTCGTCAATCATCCACTCATGGTCCGTATGATGGATTGCGTTAATGACTGGG
TTGCTTTTTCCAACGATATTTTTAGTTTTAAGGTGGAATATTCTCGTGGAGACAAACATAATATGGTCGC
AGTCATGATGGAACGCTACAAATTGAACATTCAAAGCAGCTTCGATCGTGTTGCAGCGCTGTGTATCGAA
GCGATGAAGAATTACCGTGAATGCAAAGCGGAATTTCCATCTTTTGGCCCGGAAGTTGATGCACAGATTG
AAGCTTATTGCTATGTGATGCAGAGCTGGATGTCTGGTTCGCTGGCGTGGAGTTTTGTGACCCCGCGCTA
TCTTGGTCCACGTCGTCATGAAATTCGTAAAACGCTGTGGGTCGATCTGACCAATCAGCGCCTGCGCTCC
GCGAATGGCGCGTGATCCCGGGGATCCTCTAGAGTCGACCTGCAGGCATGCAAGCTTGGCTGTTTTGGCG
GATGAGAGAAGATTTTCAGCCTGATACAGA
